Addgene plasmid #213607: pRK5-PLBD2-6xHis S392A
Purpose: Expresses PLBD2-6xHis S392A in mammalian cells
Depositing lab: Monther Abu-Remaileh. Depositing organization: Stanford University. Publication: Glycerophosphodiesters inhibit lysosomal phospholipid catabolism in Batten disease. Nyame K, Hims A, Aburous A, Laqtom NN, Dong W, Medoh UN, Heiby JC, Xiong J, Ori A, Abu-Remaileh M. Mol Cell. 2024 Apr 4;84(7):1354-1364.e9. doi: 10.1016/j.molcel.2024.02.006. Epub 2024 Mar 5. PubMed 38447580.
Backbone
  Vector backbone: pRK5
  Vector type: Mammalian Expression
Growth in bacteria
  Bacterial resistance: Ampicillin, 100 μg/mL
  Growth temperature: 37°C
  Growth strain: DH5alpha
  Copy number: High Copy
Gene/Insert
  Gene/Insert name: phospholipase B domain containing 2 (alt names: PLBD2; P76)
  Species: H. sapiens (human)
  Insert size (bp): 1886
  Mutation: Changed serine 392 to alanine
  GenBank ID: 196463
  Entrez Gene: PLBD2 (a.k.a. P76)
  Promoter: CMV
  Tag / fusion protein: 6xHis (C terminal on insert)
  Cloning method: Gibson Cloning
  Sequencing primers: 5′ TCCCAGGTCCAACTGCACCTCGGTTCTATCGATTGAATTC; 3′ GCGGCCGCTAAGTAAGTAAGGATCCCCAGCTTGGCCGCCA
Terms and licenses: Academic/Nonprofit Terms; Industry Terms: Not Available to Industry
How to cite: pRK5-PLBD2-6xHis S392A was a gift from Monther Abu-Remaileh (Addgene plasmid # 213607 ; http://n2t.net/addgene:213607 ; RRID:Addgene_213607)
