[The description below was written by a language model from this plasmid's Addgene catalogue record and pLannotate feature annotations shown in this document.]
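Description:
pRK5-PLBD2-6xHis S392A is a mammalian expression plasmid of about 6.5 kb built on the pRK5 backbone, designed for expression of a point-mutant form of human PLBD2 (phospholipase B domain containing 2, also called P76). It is propagated in E. coli as a high-copy plasmid through a ColE1/pUC-type origin and selected with ampicillin via the β-lactamase gene and its native promoter. The backbone also carries an M13 phage origin for single-stranded DNA production, an SV40 enhancer/early promoter region, and several vestigial fragments typical of older cloning vectors (lacZα, lacI, rop and bom remnants, plus a lac promoter/operator and CAP site). These fragments have no evident role in the expression cassette. No mammalian selection marker is annotated, which fits transient transfection use.

The expression cassette is driven by the human cytomegalovirus immediate-early enhancer and promoter, followed by a fragment of CMV intron A, an SP6 promoter that could support in vitro transcription, and a short annotated fragment resembling an IgH signal sequence that belongs to the pRK5 leader region. The PLBD2 coding sequence follows, with serine 392 changed to alanine and a C-terminal 6xHis tag according to the catalogue entry. The tag itself is not separately annotated in the feature table. Transcripts terminate at an SV40 polyadenylation signal. The His tag allows detection or nickel-affinity purification of the protein from mammalian cells. The record does not state why S392A was made, but the associated publication concerns lysosomal phospholipid catabolism in Batten disease, so the construct was presumably used alongside wild-type PLBD2 to test the contribution of this residue to the protein's function.
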