Features (pLannotate 1.2.2; 20 found; start..end, strand, type, name):
     14..393     +  enhancer       CMV enhancer: human cytomegalovirus immediate early enhancer
    394..597     +  promoter       CMV promoter: human cytomegalovirus (CMV) immediate early promoter
    733..776     +  intron         CMV intron (fragment): modified intron A from human cytomegalovirus
    828..846     +  promoter       SP6 promoter: promoter for bacteriophage SP6 RNA polymerase
    850..887     +  CDS            IgH signal sequence (fragment): signal sequence from the mouse immunoglobulin heavy chain variable region
    928..2694    +  CDS            PLBD2: PLBL2_HUMAN - Experimental evidence at protein level: Swiss-Prot protein existence level 1. Putative phospholipase. From Homo sapiens (Human).
   2777..2911    +  polyA_signal   SV40 poly(A) signal: SV40 polyadenylation signal
   2980..3337    +  promoter       SV40 promoter: SV40 enhancer and early promoter
   3356..3510    +  CDS            lacZα (fragment): LacZα fragment of β-galactosidase; lacZ fragment
   3516..3567    -  misc_feature   bom (fragment): basis of mobility region from pBR322
   3586..3966    +  rep_origin     M13 ori (sequence partly withheld): M13 bacteriophage origin of replication; arrow indicates direction of (+) strand synthesis
   4042..4091    -  misc_feature   bom (fragment): basis of mobility region from pBR322
   4193..4228    -  CDS            rop (fragment): Rop protein, which maintains plasmids at low copy number; rop
   4323..4427    +  promoter       AmpR promoter: bla
   4428..5288    +  CDS            AmpR: β-lactamase; bla; confers resistance to ampicillin, carbenicillin, and related antibiotics
   5459..6047    +  rep_origin     ori: high-copy-number ColE1/pMB1/pBR322/pUC origin of replication
   6230..6322    +  CDS            lacI (fragment): lac repressor; lacI; The lac repressor binds to the lac operator to inhibit transcription in E. coli. This inhibition can be relieved by adding lactose or isopropyl-β-D-thiogalactopyranoside (IPTG).
   6335..6356    +  protein_bind   CAP binding site: CAP binding activates transcription in the presence of cAMP. E. coli catabolite activator protein
   6371..6401    +  promoter       lac promoter: promoter for the E. coli lac operon
   6409..6425    +  protein_bind   lac operator: The lac repressor binds to the lac operator to inhibit transcription in E. coli. This inhibition can be relieved by adding lactose or isopropyl-β-D-thiogalactopyranoside (IPTG). lac repressor encoded by lacI
>Addgene plasmid #213607 | pRK5-PLBD2-6xHis S392A | addgene full sequence | sequence record 430067 | Addgene NGS Result
TTCGAGCTCGCCCGACATTGATTATTGACTAGTTATTAATAGTAATCAATTACGGGGTCATTAGTTCATA
GCCCATATATGGAGTTCCGCGTTACATAACTTACGGTAAATGGCCCGCCTGGCTGACCGCCCAACGACCC
CCGCCCATTGACGTCAATAATGACGTATGTTCCCATAGTAACGCCAATAGGGACTTTCCATTGACGTCAA
TGGGTGGAGTATTTACGGTAAACTGCCCACTTGGCAGTACATCAAGTGTATCATATGCCAAGTACGCCCC
CTATTGACGTCAATGACGGTAAATGGCCCGCCTGGCATTATGCCCAGTACATGACCTTATGGGACTTTCC
TACTTGGCAGTACATCTACGTATTAGTCATCGCTATTACCATGGTGATGCGGTTTTGGCAGTACATCAAT
GGGCGTGGATAGCGGTTTGACTCACGGGGATTTCCAAGTCTCCACCCCATTGACGTCAATGGGAGTTTGT
TTTGGCACCAAAATCAACGGGACTTTCCAAAATGTCGTAACAACTCCGCCCCATTGACGCAAATGGGCGG
TAGGCGTGTACGGTGGGAGGTCTATATAAGCAGAGCTCGTTTAGTGAACCGTCAGATCGCCTGGAGACGC
CATCCACGCTGTTTTGACCTCCATAGAAGACACCGGGACCGATCCAGCCTCCGCGGCCGGGAACGGTGCA
TTGGAACGCGGATTCCCCGTGCCAAGAGTGACGTAAGTACCGCCTATAGAGTCTATAGGCCCACCCCCTT
GGCTTCGTTAGAACGCGGCTACAATTAATACATAACCTTATGTATCATACACATACGATTTAGGTGACAC
TATAGAATAACATCCACTTTGCCTTTCTCTCCACAGGTGTCCACTCCCAGGTCCAACTGCACCTCGGTTC
TATCGATTGAATTCACCATGGTGGGCCAGATGTACTGCTATCCAGGATCTCATTTGGCTAGAGCTCTTAC
AAGGGCTCTTGCATTGGCTTTAGTCTTAGCATTGCTCGTAGGACCCTTTCTCTCCGGTCTTGCAGGAGCA
ATACCTGCTCCAGGCGGAAGGTGGGCACGAGATGGGCAGGTCCCTCCAGCCTCCCGCAGCCGCTCGGTGC
TCCTGGACGTCTCGGCGGGCCAGCTGCTTATGGTGGACGGACGCCACCCTGACGCCGTGGCCTGGGCCAA
CCTCACCAACGCCATCCGCGAGACTGGGTGGGCCTTCCTGGAGCTGGGCACAAGTGGCCAATACAATGAC
AGCTTGCAGGCCTATGCAGCCGGTGTGGTGGAGGCTGCTGTGTCGGAGGAGCTCATCTACATGCACTGGA
TGAACACGGTGGTGAATTACTGCGGCCCCTTCGAGTATGAAGTCGGCTACTGCGAGAGGCTGAAGAGCTT
CCTGGAGGCCAACCTAGAGTGGATGCAGGAAGAGATGGAGTCAAACCCAGACTCACCTTACTGGCACCAG
GTGCGGCTGACCCTCCTGCAGCTGAAAGGCCTGGAGGACAGCTACGAAGGCCGTGTGAGCTTCCCAGCTG
GGAAGTTCACCATCAAACCCTTGGGGTTCCTCCTGCTGCAGCTCTCTGGGGACCTGGAAGACCTGGAGCT
GGCCCTGAACAAGACCAAGATCAAACCTTCTCTGGGCTCTGGCTCCTGTTCTGCCCTCATCAAGCTGCTC
CCTGGCCAGAGTGACCTCCTGGTTGCCCACAACACCTGGAACAACTACCAGCACATGCTGCGTGTCATCA
AGAAGTACTGGCTCCAGTTCCGGGAAGGCCCCTGGGGGGACTACCCGCTGGTTCCCGGCAACAAGCTGGT
CTTCTCCTCCTACCCCGGCACCATCTTCTCCTGCGACGACTTCTACATCCTGGGCAGTGGGCTGGTGACA
CTGGAGACCACCATTGGCAACAAGAACCCAGCCCTGTGGAAGTATGTGCGGCCCAGGGGCTGTGTGCTGG
AGTGGGTACGCAACATCGTGGCCAACCGCCTGGCCTCGGATGGGGCCACCTGGGCAGACATCTTCAAGAG
GTTCAACAGCGGCACGTATAACAACCAGTGGATGATCGTGGACTACAAGGCGTTCATCCCGGGTGGGCCC
GCCCCCGGGAGCCGGGTGCTTACCATCCTGGAGCAGATCCCCGGCATGGTGGTGGTGGCTGACAAGACCT
CGGAGCTCTACCAGAAGACCTACTGGGCCAGCTACAACATACCGTCCTTCGAGACTGTGTTCAATGCCAG
TGGGCTGCAGGCCCTAGTGGCCCAGTATGGGGACTGGTTTTCTTATGACGGGAGCCCCCGGGCCCAGATC
TTCCGGCGGAACCAGTCACTGGTACAAGACATGGACTCCATGGTCAGGCTGATGAGGTACAATGACTTCC
TCCATGACCCTCTGTCACTGTGCAAAGCCTGCAACCCCCAGCCCAATGGGGAGAATGCTATCTCCGCCCG
CTCCGACCTCAACCCGGCCAATGGCTCCTACCCCTTCCAGGCCCTGCGTCAGCGCTCCCATGGGGGTATC
GATGTGAAGGTGACCAGCATGTCACTGGCCAGGATCCTGAGCCTGCTGGCGGCCAGCGGTCCCACGTGGG
ACCAGGTGCCCCCGTTCCAGTGGAGCACCTCGCCCTTCAGCGGCCTGCTGCACATGGGCCAGCCAGACCT
CTGGAAGTTCGCGCCTGTCAAGGTTTCATGGGACGGAGGTGGAGGTAGTCATCATCACCATCACCACTAG
GCGGCCGCTAAGTAAGTAAGGATCCCCAGCTTGGCCGCCATGGCCCAACTTGTTTATTGCAGCTTATAAT
GGTTACAAATAAAGCAATAGCATCACAAATTTCACAAATAAAGCATTTTTTTCACTGCATTCTAGTTGTG
GTTTGTCCAAACTCATCAATGTATCTTATCATGTCTGGATCGGGAATTAATTCGGCGCAGCACCATGGCC
TGAAATAACCTCTGAAAGAGGAACTTGGTTAGGTACCTTCTGAGGCGGAAAGAACCAGCTGTGGAATGTG
TGTCAGTTAGGGTGTGGAAAGTCCCCAGGCTCCCCAGCAGGCAGAAGTATGCAAAGCATGCATCTCAATT
AGTCAGCAACCAGGTGTGGAAAGTCCCCAGGCTCCCCAGCAGGCAGAAGTATGCAAAGCATGCATCTCAA
TTAGTCAGCAACCATAGTCCCGCCCCTAACTCCGCCCATCCCGCCCCTAACTCCGCCCAGTTCCGCCCAT
TCTCCGCCCCATGGCTGACTAATTTTTTTTATTTATGCAGAGGCCGAGGCCGCCTCGGCCTCTGAGCTAT
TCCAGAAGTAGTGAGGAGGCTTTTTTGGAGGCCTAGGCTTTTGCAAAAAGCTGTTAACAGCTTGGCACTG
GCCGTCGTTTTACAACGTCGTGACTGGGAAAACCCTGGCGTTACCCAACTTAATCGCCTTGCAGCACATC
CCCCTTTCGCCAGCTGGCGTAATAGCGAAGAGGCCCGCACCGATCGCCCTTCCCAACAGTTGCGCAGCCT
GAATGGCGAATGGCGCCTGATGCGGTATTTTCTCCTTACGCATCTGTGCGGTATTTCACACCGCATA
[142 nt withheld, positions 3568-3709]
C
[141 nt withheld, positions 3711-3851]
CCTTTGACGTTGGAGTCCACGTTCTTT
[37 nt withheld, positions 3879-3915]
ACCCTATCTCGGGCTATTCTTTTGATTTATAAGGGATTTTGCCGATTTCGGCCTATTGGTTAAAAAATGA
GCTGATTTAACAAAAATTTAACGCGAATTTTAACAAAATATTAACGTTTACAATTTTATGGTGCACTCTC
AGTACAATCTGCTCTGATGCCGCATAGTTAAGCCAGCCCCGACACCCGCCAACACCCGCTGACGCGCCCT
GACGGGCTTGTCTGCTCCCGGCATCCGCTTACAGACAAGCTGTGACCGTCTCCGGGAGCTGCATGTGTCA
GAGGTTTTCACCGTCATCACCGAAACGCGCGAGACGAAAGGGCCTCGTGATACGCCTATTTTTATAGGTT
AATGTCATGATAATAATGGTTTCTTAGACGTCAGGTGGCACTTTTCGGGGAAATGTGCGCGGAACCCCTA
TTTGTTTATTTTTCTAAATACATTCAAATATGTATCCGCTCATGAGACAATAACCCTGATAAATGCTTCA
ATAATATTGAAAAAGGAAGAGTATGAGTATTCAACATTTCCGTGTCGCCCTTATTCCCTTTTTTGCGGCA
TTTTGCCTTCCTGTTTTTGCTCACCCAGAAACGCTGGTGAAAGTAAAAGATGCTGAAGATCAGTTGGGTG
CACGAGTGGGTTACATCGAACTGGATCTCAACAGCGGTAAGATCCTTGAGAGTTTTCGCCCCGAAGAACG
TTTTCCAATGATGAGCACTTTTAAAGTTCTGCTATGTGGCGCGGTATTATCCCGTATTGACGCCGGGCAA
GAGCAACTCGGTCGCCGCATACACTATTCTCAGAATGACTTGGTTGAGTACTCACCAGTCACAGAAAAGC
ATCTTACGGATGGCATGACAGTAAGAGAATTATGCAGTGCTGCCATAACCATGAGTGATAACACTGCGGC
CAACTTACTTCTGACAACGATCGGAGGACCGAAGGAGCTAACCGCTTTTTTGCACAACATGGGGGATCAT
GTAACTCGCCTTGATCGTTGGGAACCGGAGCTGAATGAAGCCATACCAAACGACGAGCGTGACACCACGA
TGCCTGTAGCAATGGCAACAACGTTGCGCAAACTATTAACTGGCGAACTACTTACTCTAGCTTCCCGGCA
ACAATTAATAGACTGGATGGAGGCGGATAAAGTTGCAGGACCACTTCTGCGCTCGGCCCTTCCGGCTGGC
TGGTTTATTGCTGATAAATCTGGAGCCGGTGAGCGTGGGTCTCGCGGTATCATTGCAGCACTGGGGCCAG
ATGGTAAGCCCTCCCGTATCGTAGTTATCTACACGACGGGGAGTCAGGCAACTATGGATGAACGAAATAG
ACAGATCGCTGAGATAGGTGCCTCACTGATTAAGCATTGGTAACTGTCAGACCAAGTTTACTCATATATA
CTTTAGATTGATTTAAAACTTCATTTTTAATTTAAAAGGATCTAGGTGAAGATCCTTTTTGATAATCTCA
TGACCAAAATCCCTTAACGTGAGTTTTCGTTCCACTGAGCGTCAGACCCCGTAGAAAAGATCAAAGGATC
TTCTTGAGATCCTTTTTTTCTGCGCGTAATCTGCTGCTTGCAAACAAAAAAACCACCGCTACCAGCGGTG
GTTTGTTTGCCGGATCAAGAGCTACCAACTCTTTTTCCGAAGGTAACTGGCTTCAGCAGAGCGCAGATAC
CAAATACTGTTCTTCTAGTGTAGCCGTAGTTAGGCCACCACTTCAAGAACTCTGTAGCACCGCCTACATA
CCTCGCTCTGCTAATCCTGTTACCAGTGGCTGCTGCCAGTGGCGATAAGTCGTGTCTTACCGGGTTGGAC
TCAAGACGATAGTTACCGGATAAGGCGCAGCGGTCGGGCTGAACGGGGGGTTCGTGCACACAGCCCAGCT
TGGAGCGAACGACCTACACCGAACTGAGATACCTACAGCGTGAGCTATGAGAAAGCGCCACGCTTCCCGA
AGGGAGAAAGGCGGACAGGTATCCGGTAAGCGGCAGGGTCGGAACAGGAGAGCGCACGAGGGAGCTTCCA
GGGGGAAACGCCTGGTATCTTTATAGTCCTGTCGGGTTTCGCCACCTCTGACTTGAGCGTCGATTTTTGT
GATGCTCGTCAGGGGGGCGGAGCCTATGGAAAAACGCCAGCAACGCGGCCTTTTTACGGTTCCTGGCCTT
TTGCTGGCCTTTTGCTCACATGTTCTTTCCTGCGTTATCCCCTGATTCTGTGGATAACCGTATTACCGCC
TTTGAGTGAGCTGATACCGCTCGCCGCAGCCGAACGACCGAGCGCAGCGAGTCAGTGAGCGAGGAAGCGG
AAGAGCGCCCAATACGCAAACCGCCTCTCCCCGCGCGTTGGCCGATTCATTAATGCAGCTGGCACGACAG
GTTTCCCGACTGGAAAGCGGGCAGTGAGCGCAACGCAATTAATGTGAGTTAGCTCACTCATTAGGCACCC
CAGGCTTTACACTTTATGCTTCCGGCTCGTATGTTGTGTGGAATTGTGAGCGGATAACAATTTCACACAG
GAAACAGCTATGACATGATTACGAATTAA
