>Addgene plasmid #213607 | pRK5-PLBD2-6xHis S392A | depositor partial sequence | sequence record 416639 | pRK5 homology and PLBD2-6xHis S392A
TCCCAGGTCCAACTGCACCTCGGTTCTATCGATTGAATTCACCATGGTAGGCCAGATGTACTGCTATCCA
GGATCTCATTTGGCTAGAGCTCTTACAAGGGCTCTTGCATTGGCTTTAGTCTTAGCATTGCTCGTAGGAC
CCTTTCTCTCCGGTCTTGCAGGAGCAATACCTGCTCCAGGCGGAAGGTGGGCACGAGATGGGCAGGTCCC
TCCAGCCTCCCGCAGCCGCTCGGTGCTCCTGGACGTCTCGGCGGGCCAGCTGCTTATGGTGGACGGACGC
CACCCTGACGCCGTGGCCTGGGCCAACCTCACCAACGCCATCCGCGAGACTGGGTGGGCCTTCCTGGAGC
TGGGCACAAGTGGCCAATACAATGACAGCTTGCAGGCCTATGCAGCCGGTGTGGTGGAGGCTGCTGTGTC
GGAGGAGCTCATCTACATGCACTGGATGAACACGGTGGTGAATTACTGCGGCCCCTTCGAGTATGAAGTC
GGCTACTGCGAGAGGCTGAAGAGCTTCCTGGAGGCCAACCTAGAGTGGATGCAGGAAGAGATGGAGTCAA
ACCCAGACTCACCTTACTGGCACCAGGTGCGGCTGACCCTCCTGCAGCTGAAAGGCCTGGAGGACAGCTA
CGAAGGCCGTGTGAGCTTCCCAGCTGGGAAGTTCACCATCAAACCCTTGGGGTTCCTCCTGCTGCAGCTC
TCTGGGGACCTGGAAGACCTGGAGCTGGCCCTGAACAAGACCAAGATCAAACCTTCTCTGGGCTCTGGCT
CCTGTTCTGCCCTCATCAAGCTGCTCCCTGGCCAGAGTGACCTCCTGGTTGCCCACAACACCTGGAACAA
CTACCAGCACATGCTGCGTGTCATCAAGAAGTACTGGCTCCAGTTCCGGGAAGGCCCCTGGGGGGACTAC
CCGCTGGTTCCCGGCAACAAGCTGGTCTTCTCCTCCTACCCCGGCACCATCTTCTCCTGCGACGACTTCT
ACATCCTGGGCAGTGGGCTGGTGACACTGGAGACCACCATTGGCAACAAGAACCCAGCCCTGTGGAAGTA
TGTGCGGCCCAGGGGCTGTGTGCTGGAGTGGGTACGCAACATCGTGGCCAACCGCCTGGCCTCGGATGGG
GCCACCTGGGCAGACATCTTCAAGAGGTTCAACAGCGGCACGTATAACAACCAGTGGATGATCGTGGACT
ACAAGGCGTTCATCCCGGGTGGGCCCGCCCCCGGGTCCCGGGTGCTTACCATCCTGGAGCAGATCCCCGG
CATGGTGGTGGTGGCTGACAAGACCTCGGAGCTCTACCAGAAGACCTACTGGGCCAGCTACAACATACCG
TCCTTCGAGACTGTGTTCAATGCCAGTGGGCTGCAGGCCCTAGTGGCCCAGTATGGGGACTGGTTTTCTT
ATGACGGGAGCCCCCGGGCCCAGATCTTCCGGCGGAACCAGTCACTGGTACAAGACATGGACTCCATGGT
CAGGCTGATGAGGTACAATGACTTCCTCCATGACCCTCTGTCACTGTGCAAAGCCTGCAACCCCCAGCCC
AATGGGGAGAATGCTATCTCCGCCCGCTCCGACCTCAACCCGGCCAATGGCTCCTACCCCTTCCAGGCCC
TGCGTCAGCGCTCCCATGGGGGTATCGATGTGAAGGTGACCAGCATGTCACTGGCCAGGATCCTGAGCCT
GCTGGCGGCCAGCGGTCCCACGTGGGACCAGGTGCCCCCGTTCCAGTGGAGCACCTCGCCCTTCAGCGGC
CTGCTGCACATGGGCCAGCCAGACCTCTGGAAGTTCGCGCCTGTCAAGGTTTCATGGGACGGAGGTGGAG
GTAGTCATCATCACCATCACCACTAGGCGGCCGCTAAGTAAGTAAGGATCCCCAGCTTGGCCGCCA
